>Addgene plasmid #217015 | pAAV-U6-sasgRNACMV- mCherry-WPREpA | addgene full sequence | sequence record 455278 | Addgene NGS Result
TGTCAGCTCCTTTCCGGGACTTTCGCTTTCCCCCTCCCTATTGCCACGGCGGAACTCATCGCCGCCTGCC
TTGCCCGCTGCTGGACAGGGGCTCGGCTGTTGGGCACTGACAATTCCGTGGTGTTGTCGGGGAAATCATC
GTCCTTTCCTTGGCTGCTCGCCTGTGTTGCCACCTGGATTCTGCGCGGGACGTCCTTCTGCTACGTCCCT
TCGGCCCTCAATCCAGCGGACCTTCCTTCCCGCGGCCTGCTGCCGGCTCTGCGGCCTCTTCCGCGTCTTC
GCCTTCGCCCTCAGACGAGTCGGATCTCCCTTTGGGCCGCCTCCCCGCATCGATACCGTCGACCTCGATC
GAGACCTAGAAAAACATGGAATTCCTAGAGCTCGCTGATCAGCCTCGACTGTGCCTTCTAGTTGCCAGCC
ATCTGTTGTTTGCCCCTCCCCCGTGCCTTCCTTGACCCTGGAAGGTGCCACTCCCACTGTCCTTTCCTAA
TAAAATGAGGAAATTGCATCGCATTGTCTGAGTAGGTGTCATTCTATTCTGGGGGGTGGGGTGGGGCAGG
ACAGCAAGGGGGAGGATTGGGAAGAGAATAGCAGGCATGCTGGGGAGCTAGAGGCCGCAGGAACCCCTAG
TGATGGAGTTGGCCACTCCCTCTCTGCGCGCTCGCTCGCTCACTGAGGCCGGGCGACCAAAGGTCGCCCG
ACGCCCGGGCGGCCTCAGTGAGCGAGCGAGCGCGCAGCTGCCTGCAGGACATGTGAGCAAAAGGCCAGCA
AAAGGCCAGGAACCGTAAAAAGGCCGCGTTGCTGGCGTTTTTCCATAGGCTCCGCCCCCCTGACGAGCAT
CACAAAAATCGACGCTCAAGTCAGAGGTGGCGAAACCCGACAGGACTATAAAGATACCAGGCGTTTCCCC
CTGGAAGCTCCCTCGTGCGCTCTCCTGTTCCGACCCTGCCGCTTACCGGATACCTGTCCGCCTTTCTCCC
TTCGGGAAGCGTGGCGCTTTCTCATAGCTCACGCTGTAGGTATCTCAGTTCGGTGTAGGTCGTTCGCTCC
AAGCTGGGCTGTGTGCACGAACCCCCCGTTCAGCCCGACCGCTGCGCCTTATCCGGTAACTATCGTCTTG
AGTCCAACCCGGTAAGACACGACTTATCGCCACTGGCAGCAGCCACTGGTAACAGGATTAGCAGAGCGAG
GTATGTAGGCGGTGCTACAGAGTTCTTGAAGTGGTGGCCTAACTACGGCTACACTAGAAGAACAGTATTT
GGTATCTGCGCTCTGCTGAAGCCAGTTACCTTCGGAAAAAGAGTTGGTAGCTCTTGATCCGGCAAACAAA
CCACCGCTGGTAGCGGTGGTTTTTTTGTTTGCAAGCAGCAGATTACGCGCAGAAAAAAAGGATCTCAAGA
AGATCCTTTGATCTTTTCTACGGGGTCTGACGCTCAGTGGAACGAAAACTCACGTTAAGGGATTTTGGTC
ATGAGATTATCAAAAAGGATCTTCACCTAGATCCTTTTAAATTAAAAATGAAGTTTTAAATCAATCTAAA
GTATATATGAGTAAACTTGGTCTGACAGTTACCAATGCTTAATCAGTGAGGCACCTATCTCAGCGATCTG
TCTATTTCGTTCATCCATAGTTGCCTGACTCCCCGTCGTGTAGATAACTACGATACGGGAGGGCTTACCA
TCTGGCCCCAGTGCTGCAATGATACCGCGGCTTCCACGCTCACCGGCTCCAGATTTATCAGCAATAAACC
AGCCAGCCGGAAGGGCCGAGCGCAGAAGTGGTCCTGCAACTTTATCCGCCTCCATCCAGTCTATTAATTG
TTGCCGGGAAGCTAGAGTAAGTAGTTCGCCAGTTAATAGTTTGCGCAACGTTGTTGCCATTGCTACAGGC
ATCGTGGTGTCACGCTCGTCGTTTGGTATGGCTTCATTCAGCTCCGGTTCCCAACGATCAAGGCGAGTTA
CATGATCCCCCATGTTGTGCAAAAAAGCGGTTAGCTCCTTCGGTCCTCCGATCGTTGTCAGAAGTAAGTT
GGCCGCAGTGTTATCACTCATGGTTATGGCAGCACTGCATAATTCTCTTACTGTCATGCCATCCGTAAGA
TGCTTTTCTGTGACTGGTGAGTACTCAACCAAGTCATTCTGAGAATAGTGTATGCGGCGACCGAGTTGCT
CTTGCCCGGCGTCAATACGGGATAATACCGCGCCACATAGCAGAACTTTAAAAGTGCTCATCATTGGAAA
ACGTTCTTCGGGGCGAAAACTCTCAAGGATCTTACCGCTGTTGAGATCCAGTTCGATGTAACCCACTCGT
GCACCCAACTGATCTTCAGCATCTTTTACTTTCACCAGCGTTTCTGGGTGAGCAAAAACAGGAAGGCAAA
ATGCCGCAAAAAAGGGAATAAGGGCGACACGGAAATGTTGAATACTCATACTCTTCCTTTTTCAATATTA
TTGAAGCATTTATCAGGGTTATTGTCTCATGAGCGGATACATATTTGAATGTATTTAGAAAAATAAACAA
ATAGGGGTTCCGCGCACATTTCCCCGAAAAGTGCCACCTGACGTCTAAGAAACCATTATTATCATGACAT
TAACCTATAAAAATAGGCGTATCACGAGGCCCTTTCGTCTCGCGCGTTTCGGTGATGACGGTGAAAACCT
CTGACACATGCAGCTCCCGGAGACGGTCACAGCTTGTCTGTAAGCGGATGCCGGGAGCAGACAAGCCCGT
CAGGGCGCGTCAGCGGGTGTTGGCGGGTGTCGGGGCTGGCTTAACTATGCGGCATCAGAGCAGATTGTAC
TGAGAGTGCACCATAAAATTGTAAACGTTAATATTTTGTTAAAATTCGCGTTAAATTTTTGTTAAATCAG
CTCATTTTTTAACCAATAGACCGAAATCGGCAAAATCCCTTATAAATCAAAAGAATAGCCCGAGATAGAG
T
[37 nt withheld, positions 2942-2978]
AAAGAACGTGGACTCCAACGTCAAAGG
[141 nt withheld, positions 3006-3146]
G
[46 nt withheld, positions 3148-3193]
A
[95 nt withheld, positions 3195-3289]
TATGCGGTGTGAAATACCGCACAGATGCGTAAGGAGAAAATACCGCATCAGGCGCCCCTGCAGGCAGCTG
CGCGCTCGCTCGCTCACTGAGGCCGCCCGGGCAAAGCCCGGGCGTCGGGCGACCTTTGGTCGCCCGGCCT
CAGTGAGCGAGCGAGCGCGCAGAGAGGGAGTGGCCAACTCCATCACTAGGGGTTCCTGCGGCCGCAGCAG
AGATCCAGTTTGGTTAGTACCGGGCCCGCTCTAGAGATCCGACGCGCCATCTCTAGGCCCGCGCCGGCCC
CCTCGCACGGACTTGTGGGAGAAGCTCGGCTACTCCCCTGCCCCGGTTAATTTGCATATAATATTTCCTA
GTAACTATAGAGGCTTAATGTGCGATAAAAGACAGATAATCTGTTCTTTTTAATACTAGCTACATTTTAC
ATGATAGGCTTGGATTTCTATAACTTCGTATAGCATACATTATACGAAGTTATAAACAGCACAAAAGGAA
ACTCACCCTAACTGTAAAGTAATTGTGTGTTTTGAGACTATAAGTATCCCTTGGAGAACCACCTTGTTGG
TGCTGACTGCTACATAGCCAAGTTATAGTACTCTGGAAACAGAATCTACTATAACAAGGCAAAATGCCGT
GTTTATCTCGTCAACTTGTTGGCGAGATTTTTTTCTCGAGTACTAGGATCCATTAGGCGGCCGCGTGGAT
AACCGTATTACCGCCATGCATTAGTTATTAATAGTAATCAATTACGGGGTCATTAGTTCATAGCCCATAT
ATGGAGTTCCGCGTTACATAACTTACGGTAAATGGCCCGCCTGGCTGACCGCCCAACGACCCCCGCCCAT
TGACGTCAATAATGACGTATGTTCCCATAGTAACGCCAATAGGGACTTTCCATTGACGTCAATGGGTGGA
GTATTTACGGTAAACTGCCCACTTGGCAGTACATCAAGTGTATCATATGCCAAGTACGCCCCCTATTGAC
GTCAATGACGGTAAATGGCCCGCCTGGCATTATGCCCAGTACATGACCTTATGGGACTTTCCTACTTGGC
AGTACATCTACGTATTAGTCATCGCTATTACCATGGTGATGCGGTTTTGGCAGTACATCAATGGGCGTGG
ATAGCGGTTTGACTCACGGGGATTTCCAAGTCTCCACCCCATTGACGTCAATGGGAGTTTGTTTTGGCAC
CAAAATCAACGGGACTTTCCAAAATGTCGTAACAACTCCGCCCCATTGACGCAAATGGGCGGTAGGCGTG
TACGGTGGGAGGTCTATATAAGCAGAGCTGGTTTAGTGAACCGTCAGATCCGCTAGCCCACCATGACCGA
GTACAAGCCCACGGTGCGCCTCGCCACCCGCGACGACGTCCCCCGGGCCGTACGCACCCTCGCCGCCGCG
TTCGCCGACTACCCCGCCACGCGCCACACCGTCGACCCGGACCGCCACATCGAGCGGGTCACCGAGCTGC
AAGAACTCTTCCTCACGCGCGTCGGGCTCGACATCGGCAAGGTGTGGGTCGCGGACGACGGCGCCGCGGT
GGCGGTCTGGACCACGCCGGAGAGCGTCGAAGCGGGGGCGGTGTTCGCCGAGATCGGCCCGCGCATGGCC
GAGTTGAGCGGTTCCCGGCTGGCCGCGCAGCAACAGATGGAAGGCCTCCTGGCGCCGCACCGGCCCAAGG
AGCCCGCGTGGTTCCTGGCCACCGTCGGCGTCTCGCCCGACCACCAGGGCAAGGGTCTGGGCAGCGCCGT
CGTGCTCCCCGGAGTGGAGGCGGCCGAGCGCGCCGGGGTGCCCGCCTTCCTGGAGACCTCCGCGCCCCGC
AACCTCCCCTTCTACGAGCGGCTCGGCTTCACCGTCACCGCCGACGTCGAGGTGCCCGAAGGACCGCGCA
CCTGGTGCATGACCCGCAAGCCCGGTGCCGGATCGGGAGAGGGCAGAGGAAGTCTGCTAACATGCGGTGA
CGTCGAGGAGAATCCTGGCCCACCGGTCGCCACCATGGTGAGCAAGGGCGAGGAGGATAACATGGCCATC
ATCAAGGAGTTCATGCGCTTCAAGGTGCACATGGAGGGCTCCGTGAACGGCCACGAGTTCGAGATCGAGG
GCGAGGGCGAGGGCCGCCCCTACGAGGGCACCCAGACCGCCAAGCTGAAGGTGACCAAGGGTGGCCCCCT
GCCCTTCGCCTGGGACATCCTGTCCCCTCAGTTCATGTACGGCTCCAAGGCCTACGTGAAGCACCCCGCC
GACATCCCCGACTACTTGAAGCTGTCCTTCCCCGAGGGCTTCAAGTGGGAGCGCGTGATGAACTTCGAGG
ACGGCGGCGTGGTGACCGTGACCCAGGACTCCTCCCTGCAGGACGGCGAGTTCATCTACAAGGTGAAGCT
GCGCGGCACCAACTTCCCCTCCGACGGCCCCGTAATGCAGAAGAAGACCATGGGCTGGGAGGCCTCCTCC
GAGCGGATGTACCCCGAGGACGGCGCCCTGAAGGGCGAGATCAAGCAGAGGCTGAAGCTGAAGGACGGCG
GCCACTACGACGCTGAGGTCAAGACCACCTACAAGGCCAAGAAGCCCGTGCAGCTGCCCGGCGCCTACAA
CGTCAACATCAAGTTGGACATCACCTCCCACAACGAGGACTACACCATCGTGGAACAGTACGAACGCGCC
GAGGGCCGCCACTCCACCGGCGGCATGGACGAGCTGTACAAGTAAGAATTCGTCGAGGGACCTAATAACT
TCGTATAGCATACATTATACGAAGTTATACATGTTTAAGGGTTCCGGTTCCACTAGGTACAATTCGATAT
CAAGCTTATCGATAATCAACCTCTGGATTACAAAATTTGTGAAAGATTGACTGGTATTCTTAACTATGTT
GCTCCTTTTACGCTATGTGGATACGCTGCTTTAATGCCTTTGTATCATGCTATTGCTTCCCGTATGGCTT
TCATTTTCTCCTCCTTGTATAAATCCTGGTTGCTGTCTCTTTATGAGGAGTTGTGGCCCGTTGTCAGGCA
ACGTGGCGTGGTGTGCACTGTGTTTGCTGACGCAACCCCCACTGGTTGGGGCATTGCCACCACC
Features (pLannotate 1.2.2; 21 found; start..end, strand, type, name):
    329..348     +  misc_feature   MCS (fragment): pBluescript multiple cloning site
    399..510     +  polyA_signal   bGH poly(A) signal: bovine growth hormone polyadenylation signal
    654..681     -  repeat_region  AAV2 ITR (fragment): inverted terminal repeat of adeno-associated virus serotype 2 inverted
    710..737     -  repeat_region  AAV2 ITR (fragment): inverted terminal repeat of adeno-associated virus serotype 2 inverted
    810..1398    -  rep_origin     ori: high-copy-number ColE1/pMB1/pBR322/pUC origin of replication
   1569..2429    -  CDS            AmpR: β-lactamase; bla; confers resistance to ampicillin, carbenicillin, and related antibiotics
   2430..2534    -  promoter       AmpR promoter: bla
   2629..2664    +  CDS            rop (fragment): Rop protein, which maintains plasmids at low copy number; rop
   2766..2815    +  misc_feature   bom (fragment): basis of mobility region from pBR322
   2816..3271    -  rep_origin     f1 ori (sequence partly withheld): f1 bacteriophage origin of replication; arrow indicates direction of (+) strand synthesis
   3290..3341    +  misc_feature   bom (fragment): basis of mobility region from pBR322
   3346..3486    -  repeat_region  AAV2 ITR: inverted terminal repeat of adeno-associated virus serotype 2 inverted
   3729..3762    +  protein_bind   loxP: Cre-mediated recombination occurs in the 8-bp core sequence (GCATACAT). Cre recombinase
   3875..3946    +  misc_RNA       Sa gRNA scaffold (fragment): guide RNA scaffold for the Staphylococcus aureus CRISPR/Cas9 system
   4071..4374    +  enhancer       CMV enhancer: human cytomegalovirus immediate early enhancer
   4375..4578    +  promoter       CMV promoter: human cytomegalovirus (CMV) immediate early promoter
   4612..5208    +  CDS            PuroR: puromycin N-acetyltransferase; pac from Streptomyces alboniger; confers resistance to puromycin
   5284..5991    +  CDS            mCherry: mCherry is a basic (constitutively fluorescent) red fluorescent protein published in 2004, derived from Discosoma sp.. It is reported to be a very rapidly-maturing monomer with low acid sensitivity.
   6014..6047    +  protein_bind   loxP: Cre-mediated recombination occurs in the 8-bp core sequence (GCATACAT). Cre recombinase
   6080..6103    +  misc_feature   MCS (fragment): pBluescript multiple cloning site
   6103..328     +  misc_feature   WPRE (across the origin): woodchuck hepatitis virus posttranscriptional regulatory element
