[The description below was written by a language model from this plasmid's Addgene catalogue record and pLannotate feature annotations shown in this document.]
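Description:
pAAV-U6-sasgRNACMV- mCherry-WPREpA is an AAV transfer plasmid for mammalian expression that serves as an empty backbone for Staphylococcus aureus Cas9 guide RNAs together with a red fluorescent marker. It is propagated in E. coli as a high-copy plasmid through a ColE1/pUC-type origin with ampicillin selection (AmpR under its own bla promoter), and it also carries an f1 phage origin. According to the record, it was built by Gibson cloning. The CMV-sadCas9-VP64-pA cassette of a parental AAV vector was replaced with a U6-sgRNA-CMV-mCherry-WPRE-pA cassette taken from a lentiviral-type plasmid.

Between the AAV2 inverted terminal repeats, which allow the cassette to be packaged into recombinant AAV, the annotation shows an Sa gRNA scaffold. It is followed by the CMV enhancer and promoter, mCherry, a WPRE that enhances transcript expression, and a bGH polyadenylation signal. No guide sequence is present, and spacers are meant to be inserted at BstXI and XhoI sites upstream of the scaffold. The U6 promoter implied by the name was not picked up by the automated annotation.

The sequenced record differs from the catalogue entry in several ways. It is 6,363 nt rather than the listed 4,963 bp. A puromycin resistance gene lies between the CMV promoter and mCherry, and how the two are linked is not annotated. Two loxP sites flank the region running from the scaffold through mCherry. One ITR is annotated only as short fragments.

The plasmid is intended for co-delivery with a SaCas9-based effector, such as the dCas9-VP64 activator of its parental vector, with mCherry marking transduced cells. The associated publication concerns CRISPR-mediated activation.
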