Addgene plasmid #217015: pAAV-U6-sasgRNACMV- mCherry-WPREpA
Purpose: S. aureus sgRNAs backbone along with mCherry expression
Depositing lab: Nadav Ahituv. Depositing organization: University of California, San Francisco (UCSF). Publication: CRISPR-mediated activation of a promoter or enhancer rescues obesity caused by haploinsufficiency. Matharu N, Rattanasopha S, Tamura S, Maliskova L, Wang Y, Bernard A, Hardin A, Eckalbar WL, Vaisse C, Ahituv N. Science. 2018 Dec 13. pii: science.aau0629. doi: 10.1126/science.aau0629. PubMed 30545847.
Backbone
  Vector backbone: pAAVCMV- sadCas9-VP64-pA
  Total vector size (bp): 4963
  Vector type: Mammalian Expression, AAV, CRISPR
Growth in bacteria
  Bacterial resistance: Ampicillin, 100 μg/mL
  Growth temperature: 37°C
  Growth strain: NEB Stable
  Copy number: High Copy
Gene/Insert
  Gene/Insert name: mCherry
  gRNA/shRNA sequence: None
  Species: Discosoma sea anemones
  Promoter: CMV
  Cloning method: Gibson Cloning
  Sequencing primers: 5′ T7; 3′ T3
Resource information
  A portion of this plasmid was derived from a plasmid made by: pAAV-U6-sasgRNACMV-mCherry-WPREpA was cloned by replacing the CMV-sadCas9-VP64-pA cassette in pAAVCMV-sadCas9-VP64-pA backbone with that of U6-sasgRNA-CMV-mCHerry-WPREpA cassette from pLTR-1120-MP177-U6-sasgRNA-mcherry (a kind gift from B. Huang at UCSF).
Terms and licenses: Academic/Nonprofit Terms; Industry Terms: Not Available to Industry
Depositor comments: S. aureus sgRNAs can be cloned using the In-Fusion HD-cloning kit (Clontech) into the Bst XI and Xho I restriction enzyme sites.
How to cite: pAAV-U6-sasgRNACMV- mCherry-WPREpA was a gift from Nadav Ahituv (Addgene plasmid # 217015 ; http://n2t.net/addgene:217015 ; RRID:Addgene_217015)
